Addgene plasmid #65606: PAS532 (TJF075)
Purpose: pETDuet-1 Containing FadD F447S-His
Depositing lab: Pamela Silver. Depositing organization: Harvard Medical School. Publication: Enhancement of E. coli acyl-CoA synthetase FadD activity on medium chain fatty acids. Ford TJ, Way JC. PeerJ. 2015 Jun 30;3:e1040. doi: 10.7717/peerj.1040. eCollection 2015. PubMed 26157619.
Backbone
  Vector backbone: pETDuet-1
  Backbone manufacturer: Novagen
  Backbone size w/o insert (bp): 5420
  Total vector size (bp): 7081
  Vector type: Bacterial Expression
Growth in bacteria
  Bacterial resistance: Ampicillin, 100 μg/mL
  Growth temperature: 37°C
  Growth strain: Mach1
  Copy number: High Copy
Gene/Insert
  Gene/Insert name: FadD
  Species: E. coli
  Insert size (bp): 1721
  Mutation: F447S
  Promoter: T7 lacO
  Tag / fusion protein: 6x His (C terminal on insert)
  Cloning method: Restriction Enzyme; 5′ cloning site NcoI (unknown if destroyed); 3′ cloning site HindIII (unknown if destroyed)
  Sequencing primers: 5′ ctcgatcccgcgaaattaatacg; 3′ CTTAAGCATTATGCGGCCGCAAG
Terms and licenses: Academic/Nonprofit Terms; Industry Terms: Not Available to Industry
How to cite: PAS532 (TJF075) was a gift from Pamela Silver (Addgene plasmid # 65606 ; http://n2t.net/addgene:65606 ; RRID:Addgene_65606)
