[The description below was written by a language model from this plasmid's Addgene catalogue record.]
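Description:
PAS532 (TJF075) is a bacterial expression plasmid built on the pETDuet-1 backbone, a T7-driven vector designed for protein production in E. coli. It is maintained under ampicillin selection and is recorded as high copy. The total size is listed as about 7.1 kb, of which roughly 1.7 kb is insert. No feature table accompanies the record, so details such as the origin of replication, the lacI repressor gene and the state of the second expression cassette that characterises Duet vectors are not documented here. They can only be presumed from the parental backbone.

The insert is the E. coli fadD gene, which encodes the acyl-CoA synthetase that activates free fatty acids to their CoA thioesters. This version carries a single amino-acid substitution, F447S, and a C-terminal 6xHis tag. It was cloned by restriction digestion between NcoI and HindIII, and the record does not say whether either site survived cloning. Expression is controlled by a T7 promoter with a lac operator. Transcription therefore depends on a host supplying T7 RNA polymerase, is held in check by Lac repressor, and is typically switched on with an inducer such as IPTG. The histidine tag allows the protein to be purified by immobilised metal affinity chromatography and detected with anti-His reagents.

The associated work concerns improving FadD activity on medium-chain fatty acids. The plasmid is therefore best understood as a tool for overexpressing and purifying this variant for enzymatic characterisation, or for expressing it in cells for comparison with other forms of the enzyme.
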