>Addgene plasmid #65606 | PAS532 (TJF075) | depositor partial sequence | sequence record 111404 | FadD F447S gene insert
TTGAAGAAGGTTTGGCTTAACCGTTATCCCGCGGACGTTCCGACGGAGATCAACCCTGACCGTTATCAAT
CTCTGGTAGATATGTTTGAGCAGTCGGTCGCGCGCTACGCCGATCAACCTGCGTTTGTGAATATGGGGGA
GGTAATGACCTTCCGCAAGCTGGAAGAACGCAGTCGCGCGTTTGCCGCTTATTTGCAACAAGGGTTGGGG
CTGAAGAAAGGCGATCGCGTTGCGTTGATGATGCCTAATTTATTGCAATATCCGGTGGCGCTGTTTGGCA
TTTTGCGTGCCGGGATGATCGTCGTAAACGTTAACCCGTTGTATACCCCGCGTGAGCTAGAGCATCAGCT
TAACGATAGCGGCGCATCGGCGATTGTTATCGTGTCTAACTTTGCTCACACACTGGAAAAAGTGGTTGAT
AAAACCGCCGTTCAGCACGTAATTCTGACCCGTATGGGCGATCAGCTATCTACGGCAAAAGGCACGGTAG
TCAATTTCGTTGTTAAATACATCAAGCGTTTGGTGCCGAAATACCATCTGCCAGATGCCATTTCATTTCG
TAGCGCACTGCATAACGGCTACCGGATGCAGTACGTCAAACCCGAACTGGTGCCGGAAGATTTAGCTTTT
CTGCAATACACCGGCGGCACCACTGGTGTGGCGAAAGGCGCGATGCTGACTCACCGCAATATGCTGGCGA
ACCTGGAACAGGTTAACGCGACCTATGGTCCGCTGTTGCATCCGGGCAAAGAGCTGGTGGTGACGGCGCT
GCCGCTGTATCACATTTTTGCCCTGACCATTAACTGCCTGCTGTTTATCGAACTGGGTGGGCAGAACCTG
CTTATCACTAACCCGCGCGATATTCCAGGGTTGGTAAAAGAGTTAGCGAAATATCCGTTTACCGCTATCA
CGGGCGTTAACACCTTGTTCAATGCGTTGCTGAACAATAAAGAGTTCCAGCAGCTGGATTTCTCCAGTCT
GCATCTTTCCGCAGGCGGAGGGATGCCAGTGCAGCAAGTGGTGGCAGAGCGTTGGGTGAAACTGACAGGA
CAGTATCTGCTGGAAGGCTATGGCCTTACCGAGTGTGCGCCGCTGGTCAGCGTTAACCCATATGATATTG
ATTATCATAGTGGAAGCATCGGTTTGCCGGTGCCGTCGACGGAAGCCAAACTGGTGGATGATGATGATAA
TGAAGTACCACCGGGTCAACCGGGTGAGCTTTGTGTCAAAGGGCCGCAGGTGATGCTGGGTTACTGGCAG
CGTCCGGATGCTACAGATGAGATCATCAAAAATGGCTGGTTACACACCGGCGACATCGCGGTGATGGATG
AAGAAGGATCCCTGCGCATTGTCGATCGTAAAAAAGACATGATTCTGGTTTCCGGTTTTAACGTCTATCC
CAACGAGATTGAAGATGTCGTCATGCAGCATCCCGGCGTACAGGAAGTCGCGGCTGTTGGCGTACCTTCC
GGCTCCAGTGGTGAAGCGGTGAAAATCTTCGTAGTGAAAAAAGATCCATCGCTTACCGAAGAGTCACTGG
TGACCTTTTGCCGCCGTCAGCTCACGGGCTACAAAGTACCGAAGCTGGTGGAGTTTCGTGATGAGTTACC
GAAATCTAACGTCGGAAAAATTTTGCGACGAGAATTACGTGACGAAGCGCGCGGCAAAGTGGACAATAAA
GCCGGTTCTTCTCATCACCATCATCATCACTGAATGAATGA
