>Addgene plasmid #65606 | PAS532 (TJF075) | addgene partial sequence | sequence record 114909 | pBRrevBam 5'-GGTGATGTCGGCGATATAGG-3'
CCGGCCACGATGCGTCCGGCGTAGAGGATCGAGATCGATCTCGATCCCGCGAAATTAATACGACTCACTA
TAGGGGAATTGTGAGCGGATAACAATTCCCCTCTAGAAATAATTTTGTTTAACTTTAAGAAGGAGATATA
CCATGGCATTGAAGAAGGTTTGGCTTAACCGTTATCCCGCGGACGTTCCGACGGAGATCAACCCTGACCG
TTATCAATCTCTGGTAGATATGTTTGAGCAGTCGGTCGCGCGCTACGCCGATCAACCTGCGTTTGTGAAT
ATGGGGGAGGTAATGACCTTCCGCAAGCTGGAAGAACGCAGTCGCGCGTTTGCCGCTTATTTGCAACAAG
GGTTGGGGCTGAAGAAAGGCGATCGCGTTGCGTTGATGATGCCTAATTTATTGCAATATCCGGTGGCGCT
GTTTGGCATTTTGCGTGCCGGGATGATCGTCGTAAACGTTAACCCGTTGTATACCCCGCGTGAGCTTGAG
CATCAGCTTAACGATAGCGGCGCATCGGCGATTGTTATCGTGTCTAACTTTGCTCACACACTGGAAAAAG
TGGTTGATAAAACCGCCGTTCAGCACGTAATTCTGACCCGTATGGGCGATCAGCTATCTACGGCAAAAGG
CACGGTAGTCAATTTCGTTGTTAAATACATCAAGCGTTTGGTGCCGAAATACCATCTGCCAGATGCCATT
TCATTTCGTAGCGCACTGCATAACGGCTACCGGATGCAGTACGTCAAACCCGAACTGGTGCCGGAAGATT
TAGCTTTTCTGCAATACACCGGCGGCACCACTGGTGTGGCGAAAGGCGCGATGCTGACTCACCGCAATAT
GCTGGCGAACCTGGAACAGGTTAACGCGACCTATGGTCCGCTGTTGCATCCGGGCAAAGAGCTGGTGGTG
ACGGCGCTGCCGCTGTATCACATTTTTGCCCTGACCATTAACTGCCTGCTGTTTATCGAACTGGGTGGGC
AGAACCTGCTTATCACTAACCCGCGCGATATTCCAGGG
