>Addgene plasmid #65606 | PAS532 (TJF075) | addgene partial sequence | sequence record 114913 | T7term 5'-GCTAGTTATTGCTCAGCGG-3'
TAGACGAGTCCATGTGCTGGCGTTCAAATTTCGCAGCAGCGGTTTCTTTACCAGACTCGAGGGTACCGAC
GTCAGCGATCGCGTGGCCGGCCGATATCCAATTGAGATCTGCCATATGTATATCTCCTTCTTATACTTAA
CTAATATACTAAGATGGGGAATTGTTATCCGCTCACAATTCCCCTATAGTGAGTCGTATTAATTTCGATT
ATGCGGCCGTGTACAATACGATTACTTTCTGTTCGACTTAAGCATTATGCGGCCGCAAGCTTGGATCCTC
ATTCATTCAGTGATGATGATGGTGATGAGAAGAACCGGCTTTATTGTCCACTTTGCCGCGCGCTTCGTCA
CGTAATTCTCGTCGCAAAATTTTTCCGACGTTAGATTTCGGTAACTCATCACGAAACTCCACCAGCTTCG
GTACTTTGTAGCCCGTGAGCTGACGGCGGCAAAAGGTCACCAGTGACTCTTCGGTAAGCGATGGATCTTT
TTTCACTACGAAGATTTTCACCGCTTCACCACTGGAGCCGGAAGGTACGCCAACAGCCGCGACTTCCTGT
ACGCCAGGATGCTGCATGACGACATCTTCAATCTCGTTGGGATAGACGTTAAAACCGGAAACCAGAATCA
TGTCTTTTTTACGATCGACAATGCGCAGGGACCCTTCTTCATCCATCACCGCGATGTCGCCGGTGTGTAA
CCAGCCATTTTTGATGATCTCATCTGTAGCATCCGGACGCTGCCAGTAACCCAGCATCACCTGCGGTCCT
TTGACACAAAGCTCACCCGGTTGACCCGGTGGTACTTCATTATCATCATCATCCACCAGTTTGGCTTCCG
TCGACGGCACCGGCAAACCGATGCTACCACTATGATAATCAATATCATATGGGTTAACGCTGACCAGCGG
CGCACACTCGGTAAGGCCATAGCCTTCCAGCAGATACTGTCCTGTCAGTTTCACCCAACGCTCTGCCACC
ACTTGCTGCACTGGCATCCCTCCGCCTGCGGAAAGATGCAAACTGGAGAAATCCAGCTGCTGGAACTCTT
TATTGTTCAGCAACGCATTGAA
